>Addgene plasmid #77371 | RPS6KA5 gRNA (BRDN0001146211) | addgene full sequence | sequence record 187634 | Addgene Assembled Sequence
CCCGGGTGCAAAGATGGATAAAGTTTTAAACAGAGAGGAATCTTTGCAGCTAATGGACCTTCTAGGTCTT
GAAAGGAGTGGGAATTGGCTCCGGTGCCCGTCAGTGGGCAGAGCGCACATCGCCCACAGTCCCCGAGAAG
TTGGGGGGAGGGGTCGGCAATTGATCCGGTGCCTAGAGAAGGTGGCGCGGGGTAAACTGGGAAAGTGATG
TCGTGTACTGGCTCCGCCTTTTTCCCGAGGGTGGGGGAGAACCGTATATAAGTGCAGTAGTCGCCGTGAA
CGTTCTTTTTCGCAACGGGTTTGCCGCCAGAACACAGGTAAGTGCCGTGTGTGGTTCCCGCGGGCCTGGC
CTCTTTACGGGTTATGGCCCTTGCGTGCCTTGAATTACTTCCACCTGGCTGCAGTACGTGATTCTTGATC
CCGAGCTTCGGGTTGGAAGTGGGTGGGAGAGTTCGAGGCCTTGCGCTTAAGGAGCCCCTTCGCCTCGTGC
TTGAGTTGAGGCCTGGCCTGGGCGCTGGGGCCGCCGCGTGCGAATCTGGTGGCACCTTCGCGCCTGTCTC
GCTGCTTTCGATAAGTCTCTAGCCATTTAAAATTTTTGATGACCTGCTGCGACGCTTTTTTTCTGGCAAG
ATAGTCTTGTAAATGCGGGCCAAGATCTGCACACTGGTATTTCGGTTTTTGGGGCCGCGGGCGGCGACGG
GGCCCGTGCGTCCCAGCGCACATGTTCGGCGAGGCGGGGCCTGCGAGCGCGGCCACCGAGAATCGGACGG
GGGTAGTCTCAAGCTGGCCGGCCTGCTCTGGTGCCTGGCCTCGCGCCGCCGTGTATCGCCCCGCCCTGGG
CGGCAAGGCTGGCCCGGTCGGCACCAGTTGCGTGAGCGGAAAGATGGCCGCTTCCCGGCCCTGCTGCAGG
GAGCTCAAAATGGAGGACGCGGCGCTCGGGAGAGCGGGCGGGTGAGTCACCCACACAAAGGAAAAGGGCC
TTTCCGTCCTCAGCCGTCGCTTCATGTGACTCCACGGAGTACCGGGCGCCGTCCAGGCACCTCGATTAGT
TCTCGAGCTTTTGGAGTACGTCGTCTTTAGGTTGGGGGGAGGGGTTTTATGCGATGGAGTTTCCCCACAC
TGAGTGGGTGGAGACTGAAGTTAGGCCAGCTTGGCACTTGATGTAATTCTCCTTGGAATTTGCCCTTTTT
GAGTTTGGATCTTGGTTCATTCTCAAGCCTCAGACAGTGGTTCAAAGTTTTTTTCTTCCATTTCAGGTGT
CGTGACGTACGGCCACCATGACCGAGTACAAGCCCACGGTGCGCCTCGCCACCCGCGACGACGTCCCCAG
GGCCGTACGCACCCTCGCCGCCGCGTTCGCCGACTACCCCGCCACGCGCCACACCGTCGATCCGGACCGC
CACATCGAGCGGGTCACCGAGCTGCAAGAACTCTTCCTCACGCGCGTCGGGCTCGACATCGGCAAGGTGT
GGGTCGCGGACGACGGCGCCGCCGTGGCGGTCTGGACCACGCCGGAGAGCGTCGAAGCGGGGGCGGTGTT
CGCCGAGATCGGCCCGCGCATGGCCGAGTTGAGCGGTTCCCGGCTGGCCGCGCAGCAACAGATGGAAGGC
CTCCTGGCGCCGCACCGGCCCAAGGAGCCCGCGTGGTTCCTGGCCACCGTCGGAGTCTCGCCCGACCACC
AGGGCAAGGGTCTGGGCAGCGCCGTCGTGCTCCCCGGAGTGGAGGCGGCCGAGCGCGCCGGGGTGCCCGC
CTTCCTGGAGACCTCCGCGCCCCGCAACCTCCCCTTCTACGAGCGGCTCGGCTTCACCGTCACCGCCGAC
GTCGAGGTGCCCGAAGGACCGCGCACCTGGTGCATGACCCGCAAGCCCGGTGCCTGAACGCGTTAAGTCG
ACAATCAACCTCTGGATTACAAAATTTGTGAAAGATTGACTGGTATTCTTAACTATGTTGCTCCTTTTAC
GCTATGTGGATACGCTGCTTTAATGCCTTTGTATCATGCTATTGCTTCCCGTATGGCTTTCATTTTCTCC
TCCTTGTATAAATCCTGGTTGCTGTCTCTTTATGAGGAGTTGTGGCCCGTTGTCAGGCAACGTGGCGTGG
TGTGCACTGTGTTTGCTGACGCAACCCCCACTGGTTGGGGCATTGCCACCACCTGTCAGCTCCTTTCCGG
GACTTTCGCTTTCCCCCTCCCTATTGCCACGGCGGAACTCATCGCCGCCTGCCTTGCCCGCTGCTGGACA
GGGGCTCGGCTGTTGGGCACTGACAATTCCGTGGTGTTGTCGGGGAAATCATCGTCCTTTCCTTGGCTGC
TCGCCTGTGTTGCCACCTGGATTCTGCGCGGGACGTCCTTCTGCTACGTCCCTTCGGCCCTCAATCCAGC
GGACCTTCCTTCCCGCGGCCTGCTGCCGGCTCTGCGGCCTCTTCCGCGTCTTCGCCTTCGCCCTCAGACG
AGTCGGATCTCCCTTTGGGCCGCCTCCCCGCGTCGACTTTAAGACCAATGACTTACAAGGCAGCTGTAGA
TCTTAGCCACTTTTTAAAAGAAAAGGGGGGACTGGAAGGGCTAATTCACTCCCAACGAAGACAAGATCTG
CTTTTTGCTTGTACTGGGTCTCTCTGGTTAGACCAGATCTGAGCCTGGGAGCTCTCTGGCTAACTAGGGA
ACCCACTGCTTAAGCCTCAATAAAGCTTGCCTTGAGTGCTTCAAGTAGTGTGTGCCCGTCTGTTGTGTGA
CTCTGGTAACTAGAGATCCCTCAGACCCTTTTAGTCAGTGTGGAAAATCTCTAGCAGTACGTATAGTAGT
TCATGTCATCTTATTATTCAGTATTTATAACTTGCAAAGAAATGAATATCAGAGAGTGAGAGGAACTTGT
TTATTGCAGCTTATAATGGTTACAAATAAAGCAATAGCATCACAAATTTCACAAATAAAGCATTTTTTTC
ACTGCATTCTAGTTGTGGTTTGTCCAAACTCATCAATGTATCTTATCATGTCTGGCTCTAGCTATCCCGC
CCCTAACTCCGCCCATCCCGCCCCTAACTCCGCCCAGTTCCGCCCATTCTCCGCCCCATGGCTGACTAAT
TTTTTTTATTTATGCAGAGGCCGAGGCCGCCTCGGCCTCTGAGCTATTCCAGAAGTAGTGAGGAGGCTTT
TTTGGAGGCCTAGGGACGTACCCAATTCGCCCTATAGTGAGTCGTATTACGCGCGCTCACTGGCCGTCGT
TTTACAACGTCGTGACTGGGAAAACCCTGGCGTTACCCAACTTAATCGCCTTGCAGCACATCCCCCTTTC
GCCAGCTGGCGTAATAGCGAAGAGGCCCGCACCGATCGCCCTTCCCAACAGTTGCGCAGCCTGAATGGCG
AATGGG
[124 nt withheld, positions 3367-3490]
C
[91 nt withheld, positions 3492-3582]
A
[49 nt withheld, positions 3584-3632]
CCTTTGACGTTGGAGTCCACGTTCTTT
[37 nt withheld, positions 3660-3696]
ACCCTATCTCGGTCTATTCTTTTGATTTATAAGGGATTTTGCCGATTTCGGCCTATTGGTTAAAAAATGA
GCTGATTTAACAAAAATTTAACGCGAATTTTAACAAAATATTAACGCTTACAATTTAGGTGGCACTTTTC
GGGGAAATGTGCGCGGAACCCCTATTTGTTTATTTTTCTAAATACATTCAAATATGTATCCGCTCATGAG
ACAATAACCCTGATAAATGCTTCAATAATATTGAAAAAGGAAGAGTATGAGTATTCAACATTTCCGTGTC
GCCCTTATTCCCTTTTTTGCGGCATTTTGCCTTCCTGTTTTTGCTCACCCAGAAACGCTGGTGAAAGTAA
AAGATGCTGAAGATCAGTTGGGTGCACGAGTGGGTTACATCGAACTGGATCTCAACAGCGGTAAGATCCT
TGAGAGTTTTCGCCCCGAAGAACGTTTTCCAATGATGAGCACTTTTAAAGTTCTGCTATGTGGCGCGGTA
TTATCCCGTATTGACGCCGGGCAAGAGCAACTCGGTCGCCGCATACACTATTCTCAGAATGACTTGGTTG
AGTACTCACCAGTCACAGAAAAGCATCTTACGGATGGCATGACAGTAAGAGAATTATGCAGTGCTGCCAT
AACCATGAGTGATAACACTGCGGCCAACTTACTTCTGACAACGATCGGAGGACCGAAGGAGCTAACCGCT
TTTTTGCACAACATGGGGGATCATGTAACTCGCCTTGATCGTTGGGAACCGGAGCTGAATGAAGCCATAC
CAAACGACGAGCGTGACACCACGATGCCTGTAGCAATGGCAACAACGTTGCGCAAACTATTAACTGGCGA
ACTACTTACTCTAGCTTCCCGGCAACAATTAATAGACTGGATGGAGGCGGATAAAGTTGCAGGACCACTT
CTGCGCTCGGCCCTTCCGGCTGGCTGGTTTATTGCTGATAAATCTGGAGCCGGTGAGCGTGGGTCTCGCG
GTATCATTGCAGCACTGGGGCCAGATGGTAAGCCCTCCCGTATCGTAGTTATCTACACGACGGGGAGTCA
GGCAACTATGGATGAACGAAATAGACAGATCGCTGAGATAGGTGCCTCACTGATTAAGCATTGGTAACTG
TCAGACCAAGTTTACTCATATATACTTTAGATTGATTTAAAACTTCATTTTTAATTTAAAAGGATCTAGG
TGAAGATCCTTTTTGATAATCTCATGACCAAAATCCCTTAACGTGAGTTTTCGTTCCACTGAGCGTCAGA
CCCCGTAGAAAAGATCAAAGGATCTTCTTGAGATCCTTTTTTTCTGCGCGTAATCTGCTGCTTGCAAACA
AAAAAACCACCGCTACCAGCGGTGGTTTGTTTGCCGGATCAAGAGCTACCAACTCTTTTTCCGAAGGTAA
CTGGCTTCAGCAGAGCGCAGATACCAAATACTGTTCTTCTAGTGTAGCCGTAGTTAGGCCACCACTTCAA
GAACTCTGTAGCACCGCCTACATACCTCGCTCTGCTAATCCTGTTACCAGTGGCTGCTGCCAGTGGCGAT
AAGTCGTGTCTTACCGGGTTGGACTCAAGACGATAGTTACCGGATAAGGCGCAGCGGTCGGGCTGAACGG
GGGGTTCGTGCACACAGCCCAGCTTGGAGCGAACGACCTACACCGAACTGAGATACCTACAGCGTGAGCT
ATGAGAAAGCGCCACGCTTCCCGAAGGGAGAAAGGCGGACAGGTATCCGGTAAGCGGCAGGGTCGGAACA
GGAGAGCGCACGAGGGAGCTTCCAGGGGGAAACGCCTGGTATCTTTATAGTCCTGTCGGGTTTCGCCACC
TCTGACTTGAGCGTCGATTTTTGTGATGCTCGTCAGGGGGGCGGAGCCTATGGAAAAACGCCAGCAACGC
GGCCTTTTTACGGTTCCTGGCCTTTTGCTGGCCTTTTGCTCACATGTTCTTTCCTGCGTTATCCCCTGAT
TCTGTGGATAACCGTATTACCGCCTTTGAGTGAGCTGATACCGCTCGCCGCAGCCGAACGACCGAGCGCA
GCGAGTCAGTGAGCGAGGAAGCGGAAGAGCGCCCAATACGCAAACCGCCTCTCCCCGCGCGTTGGCCGAT
TCATTAATGCAGCTGGCACGACAGGTTTCCCGACTGGAAAGCGGGCAGTGAGCGCAACGCAATTAATGTG
AGTTAGCTCACTCATTAGGCACCCCAGGCTTTACACTTTATGCTTCCGGCTCGTATGTTGTGTGGAATTG
TGAGCGGATAACAATTTCACACAGGAAACAGCTATGACCATGATTACGCCAAGCGCGCAATTAACCCTCA
CTAAAGGGAACAAAAGCTGGAGCTGCAAGCTTAATGTAGTCTTATGCAATACTCTTGTAGTCTTGCAACA
TGGTAACGATGAGTTAGCAACATGCCTTACAAGGAGAGAAAAAGCACCGTGCATGCCGATTGGTGGAAGT
AAGGTGGTACGATCGTGCCTTATTAGGAAGGCAACAGACGGGTCTGACATGGATTGGACGAACCACTGAA
TTGCCGCATTGCAGAGATATTGTATTTAAGTGCCTAGCTCGATACATAAACGGGTCTCTCTGGTTAGACC
AGATCTGAGCCTGGGAGCTCTCTGGCTAACTAGGGAACCCACTGCTTAAGCCTCAATAAAGCTTGCCTTG
AGTGCTTCAAGTAGTGTGTGCCCGTCTGTTGTGTGACTCTGGTAACTAGAGATCCCTCAGACCCTTTTAG
TCAGTGTGGAAAATCTCTAGCAGTGGCGCCCGAACAGGGACTTGAAAGCGAAAGGGAAACCAGAGGAGCT
CTCTCGACGCAGGACTCGGCTTGCTGAAGCGCGCACGGCAAGAGGCGAGGGGCGGCGACTGGTGAGTACG
CCAAAAATTTTGACTAGCGGAGGCTAGAAGGAGAGAGATGGGTGCGAGAGCGTCAGTATTAAGCGGGGGA
GAATTAGATCGCGATGGGAAAAAATTCGGTTAAGGCCAGGGGGAAAGAAAAAATATAAATTAAAACATAT
AGTATGGGCAAGCAGGGAGCTAGAACGATTCGCAGTTAATCCTGGCCTGTTAGAAACATCAGAAGGCTGT
AGACAAATACTGGGACAGCTACAACCATCCCTTCAGACAGGATCAGAAGAACTTAGATCATTATATAATA
CAGTAGCAACCCTCTATTGTGTGCATCAAAGGATAGAGATAAAAGACACCAAGGAAGCTTTAGACAAGAT
AGAGGAAGAGCAAAACAAAAGTAAGACCACCGCACAGCAAGCGGCCGCTGATCTTCAGACCTGGAGGAGG
AGATATGAGGGACAATTGGAGAAGTGAATTATATAAATATAAAGTAGTAAAAATTGAACCATTAGGAGTA
GCACCCACCAAGGCAAAGAGAAGAGTGGTGCAGAGAGAAAAAAGAGCAGTGGGAATAGGAGCTTTGTTCC
TTGGGTTCTTGGGAGCAGCAGGAAGCACTATGGGCGCAGCGTCAATGACGCTGACGGTACAGGCCAGACA
ATTATTGTCTGGTATAGTGCAGCAGCAGAACAATTTGCTGAGGGCTATTGAGGCGCAACAGCATCTGTTG
CAACTCACAGTCTGGGGCATCAAGCAGCTCCAGGCAAGAATCCTGGCTGTGGAAAGATACCTAAAGGATC
AACAGCTCCTGGGGATTTGGGGTTGCTCTGGAAAACTCATTTGCACCACTGCTGTGCCTTGGAATGCTAG
TTGGAGTAATAAATCTCTGGAACAGATTTGGAATCACACGACCTGGATGGAGTGGGACAGAGAAATTAAC
AATTACACAAGCTTAATACACTCCTTAATTGAAGAATCGCAAAACCAGCAAGAAAAGAATGAACAAGAAT
TATTGGAATTAGATAAATGGGCAAGTTTGTGGAATTGGTTTAACATAACAAATTGGCTGTGGTATATAAA
ATTATTCATAATGATAGTAGGAGGCTTGGTAGGTTTAAGAATAGTTTTTGCTGTACTTTCTATAGTGAAT
AGAGTTAGGCAGGGATATTCACCATTATCGTTTCAGACCCACCTCCCAACCCCGAGGGGACCCAGAGAGG
GCCTATTTCCCATGATTCCTTCATATTTGCATATACGATACAAGGCTGTTAGAGAGATAATTAGAATTAA
TTTGACTGTAAACACAAAGATATTAGTACAAAATACGTGACGTAGAAAGTAATAATTTCTTGGGTAGTTT
GCAGTTTTAAAATTATGTTTTAAAATGGACTATCATATGCTTACCGTAACTTGAAAGTATTTCGATTTCT
TGGCTTTATATATCTTGTGGAAAGGACGAAACACCGGATTTGAAGGACAAACCCCTGTTTTAGAGCTAGA
AATAGCAAGTTAAAATAAGGCTAGTCCGTTATCAACTTGAAAAAGTGGCACCGAGTCGGTGCTTTTTTAA
GCTTGGCGTAACTAGATCTTGAGACAAATGGCAGTATTCATCCACAATTTTAAAAGAAAAGGGGGGATTG
GGGGGTACAGTGCAGGGGAAAGAATAGTAGACATAATAGCAACAGACATACAAACTAAAGAATTACAAAA
ACAAATTACAAAAATTCAAAATTTTCGGGTTTATTACAGGGACAGCAGAGATCCACTTTGGCGCCGGCTC
GAGGGGG
Features (pLannotate 1.2.2; 29 found; start..end, strand, type, name):
     14..80      +  CDS            small t antigen (fragment): SV40 (simian virus 40) small t antigen
    106..317     +  promoter       EF-1α core promoter: core promoter for human elongation factor EF-1α
    318..1256    +  intron         EF-1α intron A: intron upstream of the start codon of human EF-1α
   1278..1877    +  CDS            PuroR (fragment): puromycin N-acetyltransferase; pac from Streptomyces; confers resistance to puromycin
   1893..2481    +  misc_feature   WPRE: woodchuck hepatitis virus posttranscriptional regulatory element
   2532..2551    +  misc_feature   cPPT/CTS (fragment): central polypurine tract and central termination sequence of HIV-1
   2553..2786    +  LTR            3' LTR (ΔU3): self-inactivating 3' long terminal repeat (LTR) from HIV-1
   2864..2985    +  polyA_signal   SV40 poly(A) signal: SV40 polyadenylation signal
   3025..3160    +  rep_origin     SV40 ori: SV40 origin of replication
   3181..3199    -  promoter       T7 promoter: promoter for bacteriophage T7 RNA polymerase
   3207..3362    +  CDS            lacZα (fragment): LacZα fragment of β-galactosidase; lacZ fragment
   3367..3795    +  rep_origin     f1 ori (sequence partly withheld): f1 bacteriophage origin of replication; arrow indicates direction of (+) strand synthesis
   3848..3952    +  promoter       AmpR promoter: bla
   3953..4813    +  CDS            AmpR: β-lactamase; bla; confers resistance to ampicillin, carbenicillin, and related antibiotics
   4984..5572    +  rep_origin     ori: high-copy-number ColE1/pMB1/pBR322/pUC origin of replication
   5755..5847    +  CDS            lacI (fragment): lac repressor; lacI; The lac repressor binds to the lac operator to inhibit transcription in E. coli. This inhibition can be relieved by adding lactose or isopropyl-β-D-thiogalactopyranoside (IPTG).
   5860..5881    +  protein_bind   CAP binding site: CAP binding activates transcription in the presence of cAMP. E. coli catabolite activator protein
   5896..5926    +  promoter       lac promoter: promoter for the E. coli lac operon
   5934..5950    +  protein_bind   lac operator: The lac repressor binds to the lac operator to inhibit transcription in E. coli. This inhibition can be relieved by adding lactose or isopropyl-β-D-thiogalactopyranoside (IPTG). lac repressor encoded by lacI
   5995..6013    +  promoter       T3 promoter: promoter for bacteriophage T3 RNA polymerase
   6041..6267    +  promoter       RSV promoter: Rous sarcoma virus enhancer/promoter
   6268..6448    +  LTR            5' LTR (truncated): truncated 5' long terminal repeat (LTR) from HIV-1
   6495..6620    +  misc_feature   HIV-1 Ψ: packaging signal of human immunodeficiency virus type 1
   6604..6967    +  CDS            HIV-1 gag (fragment): gag protein from human immunodeficiency virus 1; gag
   7113..7346    +  misc_feature   RRE: The Rev response element (RRE) of HIV-1 allows for Rev-dependent mRNA export from the nucleus to the cytoplasm.
   7723..7749    +  CDS            Rev (fragment): human immunodeficiency virus 1 (HIV-1) Rev protein; rev; enhances nuclear export of unspliced and incompletely spliced viral mRNAs
   7753..7993    +  promoter       U6 promoter: RNA polymerase III promoter for human U6 snRNA
   8023..8098    +  misc_RNA       gRNA scaffold: guide RNA scaffold for the Streptococcus pyogenes CRISPR/Cas9 system
   8154..8271    +  misc_feature   cPPT/CTS: central polypurine tract and central termination sequence of HIV-1
