[The description below was written by a language model from this plasmid's Addgene catalogue record and pLannotate feature annotations shown in this document.]
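Description:
RPS6KA5 gRNA (BRDN0001146211) is a third-generation lentiviral CRISPR guide plasmid built on the lentiGuide-Puro backbone and designed to target the human kinase gene RPS6KA5 (also known as MSK1). In bacteria it is maintained as a high-copy plasmid through a ColE1/pUC-type origin and selected with ampicillin via the β-lactamase gene. An f1 origin, an SV40 origin and lac-derived fragments are also annotated as backbone remnants.

The lentiviral transfer cassette begins with an RSV promoter fused to a truncated HIV-1 5' LTR, which drives Tat-independent production of the genomic RNA. This is followed by the Ψ packaging signal, a partial gag sequence, the Rev response element for Rev-dependent nuclear export, and a cPPT/CTS. The cassette ends in a ΔU3 self-inactivating 3' LTR followed by an SV40 polyadenylation signal. Within it, a human U6 RNA polymerase III promoter transcribes the RPS6KA5-specific spacer joined to the Streptococcus pyogenes Cas9 guide RNA scaffold. A separate EF-1α promoter with its intron A expresses puromycin N-acetyltransferase, stabilised by a downstream WPRE, so that transduced mammalian cells can be selected with puromycin.

The plasmid carries no Cas9, so it is intended for use alongside a separate Cas9 lentivector or in cells that already express Cas9. There, the guide directs cleavage of RPS6KA5 for loss-of-function studies. According to the depositor comments, the guide was designed against two RefSeq transcripts of the gene and belongs to a human kinome gRNA collection associated with work on optimised sgRNA design rules.
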