Addgene plasmid #77371: RPS6KA5 gRNA (BRDN0001146211)
Purpose: 3rd generation lentiviral gRNA plasmid targeting human RPS6KA5
Depositing lab: John Doench & David Root. Depositing organization: Broad Institute. Publication: Optimized sgRNA design to maximize activity and minimize off-target effects of CRISPR-Cas9. Doench JG, Fusi N, Sullender M, Hegde M, Vaimberg EW, Donovan KF, Smith I, Tothova Z, Wilen C, Orchard R, Virgin HW, Listgarten J, Root DE. Nat Biotechnol. 2016 Jan 18. doi: 10.1038/nbt.3437. PubMed 26780180.
Backbone
  Vector backbone: lentiGuide-Puro
  Backbone manufacturer: Zhang Lab (Addgene plasmid # 52963)
  Vector type: Mammalian Expression, Lentiviral, CRISPR
  Selectable markers: Puromycin
Growth in bacteria
  Bacterial resistance: Ampicillin, 100 μg/mL
  Growth temperature: 37°C
  Growth strain: DH5alpha
  Copy number: High Copy
Gene/Insert
  Gene/Insert name: RPS6KA5 (alt names: RPS6KA5; NM_004755.2)
  gRNA/shRNA sequence: GATTTGAAGGACAAACCCCT
  Species: H. sapiens (human)
  Entrez Gene: RPS6KA5 (a.k.a. MSK1, MSPK1, RLPK)
  Promoter: hU6
  Cloning method: Unknown
  Sequencing primers: 5′ U6-F; 3′ pS2-R
Terms and licenses: Academic/Nonprofit Terms; Industry Terms: Not Available to Industry
Depositor comments: The gRNA was designed to target the following Genbank reference sequence(s): NM_004755.2,NM_182398.1. Note that this plasmid does NOT contain Cas9. It should be used in conjunction with lentiCas9-Blast (Addgene #52962) or otherwise with cell lines already expressing Cas9. Browse the full kinome gRNA library at http://www.addgene.org/pooled-library/broadgpp-human-kinome/ or visit http://www.broadinstitute.org/rnai/public/ for detailed protocols and information.
How to cite: RPS6KA5 gRNA (BRDN0001146211) was a gift from John Doench & David Root (Addgene plasmid # 77371 ; http://n2t.net/addgene:77371 ; RRID:Addgene_77371)
