>Addgene plasmid #77371 | RPS6KA5 gRNA (BRDN0001146211) | depositor partial sequence | sequence record 144831 | Target Sequence
GATTTGAAGGACAAACCCCT
