>Addgene plasmid #77371 | RPS6KA5 gRNA (BRDN0001146211) | addgene partial sequence | sequence record 187633 | hU6-F
AGAAAGTAATAATTTCTTGGGTAGTTTGCAGTTTTAAAATTATGTTTTAAAATGGACTATCATATGCTTA
CCGTAACTTGAAAGTATTTCGATTTCTTGGCTTTATATATCTTGTGGAAAGGACGAAACACCGGATTTGA
AGGACAAACCCCTGTTTTAGAGCTAGAAATAGCAAGTTAAAATAAGGCTAGTCCGTTATCAACTTGAAAA
AGTGGCACCGAGTCGGTGCTTTTTTAAGCTTGGCGTAACTAGATCTTGAGACAAATGGCAGTATTCATCC
ACAATTTTAAAAGAAAAGGGGGGATTGGGGGGTACAGTGCAGGGGAAAGAATAGTAGACATAATAGCAAC
AGACATACAAACTAAAGAATTACAAAAACAAATTACAAAAATTCAAAATTTTCGGGTTTATTACAGGGAC
AGCAGAGATCCACTTTGGCGCCGGCTCGAGGGGGCCCGGGTGCAAAGATGGATAAAGTTTTAAACAGAGA
GGAATCTTTGCAGCTAATGGACCTTCTAGGTCTTGAAAGGAGTGGGAATTGGCTCCGGTGCCCGTCAGTG
GGCAGAGCGC
